>Addgene plasmid #77644 | HK1 gRNA (BRDN0001147564) | addgene full sequence | sequence record 188158 | Addgene Assembled Sequence
CCCGGGTGCAAAGATGGATAAAGTTTTAAACAGAGAGGAATCTTTGCAGCTAATGGACCTTCTAGGTCTT
GAAAGGAGTGGGAATTGGCTCCGGTGCCCGTCAGTGGGCAGAGCGCACATCGCCCACAGTCCCCGAGAAG
TTGGGGGGAGGGGTCGGCAATTGATCCGGTGCCTAGAGAAGGTGGCGCGGGGTAAACTGGGAAAGTGATG
TCGTGTACTGGCTCCGCCTTTTTCCCGAGGGTGGGGGAGAACCGTATATAAGTGCAGTAGTCGCCGTGAA
CGTTCTTTTTCGCAACGGGTTTGCCGCCAGAACACAGGTAAGTGCCGTGTGTGGTTCCCGCGGGCCTGGC
CTCTTTACGGGTTATGGCCCTTGCGTGCCTTGAATTACTTCCACCTGGCTGCAGTACGTGATTCTTGATC
CCGAGCTTCGGGTTGGAAGTGGGTGGGAGAGTTCGAGGCCTTGCGCTTAAGGAGCCCCTTCGCCTCGTGC
TTGAGTTGAGGCCTGGCCTGGGCGCTGGGGCCGCCGCGTGCGAATCTGGTGGCACCTTCGCGCCTGTCTC
GCTGCTTTCGATAAGTCTCTAGCCATTTAAAATTTTTGATGACCTGCTGCGACGCTTTTTTTCTGGCAAG
ATAGTCTTGTAAATGCGGGCCAAGATCTGCACACTGGTATTTCGGTTTTTGGGGCCGCGGGCGGCGACGG
GGCCCGTGCGTCCCAGCGCACATGTTCGGCGAGGCGGGGCCTGCGAGCGCGGCCACCGAGAATCGGACGG
GGGTAGTCTCAAGCTGGCCGGCCTGCTCTGGTGCCTGGCCTCGCGCCGCCGTGTATCGCCCCGCCCTGGG
CGGCAAGGCTGGCCCGGTCGGCACCAGTTGCGTGAGCGGAAAGATGGCCGCTTCCCGGCCCTGCTGCAGG
GAGCTCAAAATGGAGGACGCGGCGCTCGGGAGAGCGGGCGGGTGAGTCACCCACACAAAGGAAAAGGGCC
TTTCCGTCCTCAGCCGTCGCTTCATGTGACTCCACGGAGTACCGGGCGCCGTCCAGGCACCTCGATTAGT
TCTCGAGCTTTTGGAGTACGTCGTCTTTAGGTTGGGGGGAGGGGTTTTATGCGATGGAGTTTCCCCACAC
TGAGTGGGTGGAGACTGAAGTTAGGCCAGCTTGGCACTTGATGTAATTCTCCTTGGAATTTGCCCTTTTT
GAGTTTGGATCTTGGTTCATTCTCAAGCCTCAGACAGTGGTTCAAAGTTTTTTTCTTCCATTTCAGGTGT
CGTGACGTACGGCCACCATGACCGAGTACAAGCCCACGGTGCGCCTCGCCACCCGCGACGACGTCCCCAG
GGCCGTACGCACCCTCGCCGCCGCGTTCGCCGACTACCCCGCCACGCGCCACACCGTCGATCCGGACCGC
CACATCGAGCGGGTCACCGAGCTGCAAGAACTCTTCCTCACGCGCGTCGGGCTCGACATCGGCAAGGTGT
GGGTCGCGGACGACGGCGCCGCCGTGGCGGTCTGGACCACGCCGGAGAGCGTCGAAGCGGGGGCGGTGTT
CGCCGAGATCGGCCCGCGCATGGCCGAGTTGAGCGGTTCCCGGCTGGCCGCGCAGCAACAGATGGAAGGC
CTCCTGGCGCCGCACCGGCCCAAGGAGCCCGCGTGGTTCCTGGCCACCGTCGGAGTCTCGCCCGACCACC
AGGGCAAGGGTCTGGGCAGCGCCGTCGTGCTCCCCGGAGTGGAGGCGGCCGAGCGCGCCGGGGTGCCCGC
CTTCCTGGAGACCTCCGCGCCCCGCAACCTCCCCTTCTACGAGCGGCTCGGCTTCACCGTCACCGCCGAC
GTCGAGGTGCCCGAAGGACCGCGCACCTGGTGCATGACCCGCAAGCCCGGTGCCTGAACGCGTTAAGTCG
ACAATCAACCTCTGGATTACAAAATTTGTGAAAGATTGACTGGTATTCTTAACTATGTTGCTCCTTTTAC
GCTATGTGGATACGCTGCTTTAATGCCTTTGTATCATGCTATTGCTTCCCGTATGGCTTTCATTTTCTCC
TCCTTGTATAAATCCTGGTTGCTGTCTCTTTATGAGGAGTTGTGGCCCGTTGTCAGGCAACGTGGCGTGG
TGTGCACTGTGTTTGCTGACGCAACCCCCACTGGTTGGGGCATTGCCACCACCTGTCAGCTCCTTTCCGG
GACTTTCGCTTTCCCCCTCCCTATTGCCACGGCGGAACTCATCGCCGCCTGCCTTGCCCGCTGCTGGACA
GGGGCTCGGCTGTTGGGCACTGACAATTCCGTGGTGTTGTCGGGGAAATCATCGTCCTTTCCTTGGCTGC
TCGCCTGTGTTGCCACCTGGATTCTGCGCGGGACGTCCTTCTGCTACGTCCCTTCGGCCCTCAATCCAGC
GGACCTTCCTTCCCGCGGCCTGCTGCCGGCTCTGCGGCCTCTTCCGCGTCTTCGCCTTCGCCCTCAGACG
AGTCGGATCTCCCTTTGGGCCGCCTCCCCGCGTCGACTTTAAGACCAATGACTTACAAGGCAGCTGTAGA
TCTTAGCCACTTTTTAAAAGAAAAGGGGGGACTGGAAGGGCTAATTCACTCCCAACGAAGACAAGATCTG
CTTTTTGCTTGTACTGGGTCTCTCTGGTTAGACCAGATCTGAGCCTGGGAGCTCTCTGGCTAACTAGGGA
ACCCACTGCTTAAGCCTCAATAAAGCTTGCCTTGAGTGCTTCAAGTAGTGTGTGCCCGTCTGTTGTGTGA
CTCTGGTAACTAGAGATCCCTCAGACCCTTTTAGTCAGTGTGGAAAATCTCTAGCAGTACGTATAGTAGT
TCATGTCATCTTATTATTCAGTATTTATAACTTGCAAAGAAATGAATATCAGAGAGTGAGAGGAACTTGT
TTATTGCAGCTTATAATGGTTACAAATAAAGCAATAGCATCACAAATTTCACAAATAAAGCATTTTTTTC
ACTGCATTCTAGTTGTGGTTTGTCCAAACTCATCAATGTATCTTATCATGTCTGGCTCTAGCTATCCCGC
CCCTAACTCCGCCCATCCCGCCCCTAACTCCGCCCAGTTCCGCCCATTCTCCGCCCCATGGCTGACTAAT
TTTTTTTATTTATGCAGAGGCCGAGGCCGCCTCGGCCTCTGAGCTATTCCAGAAGTAGTGAGGAGGCTTT
TTTGGAGGCCTAGGGACGTACCCAATTCGCCCTATAGTGAGTCGTATTACGCGCGCTCACTGGCCGTCGT
TTTACAACGTCGTGACTGGGAAAACCCTGGCGTTACCCAACTTAATCGCCTTGCAGCACATCCCCCTTTC
GCCAGCTGGCGTAATAGCGAAGAGGCCCGCACCGATCGCCCTTCCCAACAGTTGCGCAGCCTGAATGGCG
AATGGG
[124 nt withheld, positions 3367-3490]
C
[91 nt withheld, positions 3492-3582]
A
[49 nt withheld, positions 3584-3632]
CCTTTGACGTTGGAGTCCACGTTCTTT
[37 nt withheld, positions 3660-3696]
ACCCTATCTCGGTCTATTCTTTTGATTTATAAGGGATTTTGCCGATTTCGGCCTATTGGTTAAAAAATGA
GCTGATTTAACAAAAATTTAACGCGAATTTTAACAAAATATTAACGCTTACAATTTAGGTGGCACTTTTC
GGGGAAATGTGCGCGGAACCCCTATTTGTTTATTTTTCTAAATACATTCAAATATGTATCCGCTCATGAG
ACAATAACCCTGATAAATGCTTCAATAATATTGAAAAAGGAAGAGTATGAGTATTCAACATTTCCGTGTC
GCCCTTATTCCCTTTTTTGCGGCATTTTGCCTTCCTGTTTTTGCTCACCCAGAAACGCTGGTGAAAGTAA
AAGATGCTGAAGATCAGTTGGGTGCACGAGTGGGTTACATCGAACTGGATCTCAACAGCGGTAAGATCCT
TGAGAGTTTTCGCCCCGAAGAACGTTTTCCAATGATGAGCACTTTTAAAGTTCTGCTATGTGGCGCGGTA
TTATCCCGTATTGACGCCGGGCAAGAGCAACTCGGTCGCCGCATACACTATTCTCAGAATGACTTGGTTG
AGTACTCACCAGTCACAGAAAAGCATCTTACGGATGGCATGACAGTAAGAGAATTATGCAGTGCTGCCAT
AACCATGAGTGATAACACTGCGGCCAACTTACTTCTGACAACGATCGGAGGACCGAAGGAGCTAACCGCT
TTTTTGCACAACATGGGGGATCATGTAACTCGCCTTGATCGTTGGGAACCGGAGCTGAATGAAGCCATAC
CAAACGACGAGCGTGACACCACGATGCCTGTAGCAATGGCAACAACGTTGCGCAAACTATTAACTGGCGA
ACTACTTACTCTAGCTTCCCGGCAACAATTAATAGACTGGATGGAGGCGGATAAAGTTGCAGGACCACTT
CTGCGCTCGGCCCTTCCGGCTGGCTGGTTTATTGCTGATAAATCTGGAGCCGGTGAGCGTGGGTCTCGCG
GTATCATTGCAGCACTGGGGCCAGATGGTAAGCCCTCCCGTATCGTAGTTATCTACACGACGGGGAGTCA
GGCAACTATGGATGAACGAAATAGACAGATCGCTGAGATAGGTGCCTCACTGATTAAGCATTGGTAACTG
TCAGACCAAGTTTACTCATATATACTTTAGATTGATTTAAAACTTCATTTTTAATTTAAAAGGATCTAGG
TGAAGATCCTTTTTGATAATCTCATGACCAAAATCCCTTAACGTGAGTTTTCGTTCCACTGAGCGTCAGA
CCCCGTAGAAAAGATCAAAGGATCTTCTTGAGATCCTTTTTTTCTGCGCGTAATCTGCTGCTTGCAAACA
AAAAAACCACCGCTACCAGCGGTGGTTTGTTTGCCGGATCAAGAGCTACCAACTCTTTTTCCGAAGGTAA
CTGGCTTCAGCAGAGCGCAGATACCAAATACTGTTCTTCTAGTGTAGCCGTAGTTAGGCCACCACTTCAA
GAACTCTGTAGCACCGCCTACATACCTCGCTCTGCTAATCCTGTTACCAGTGGCTGCTGCCAGTGGCGAT
AAGTCGTGTCTTACCGGGTTGGACTCAAGACGATAGTTACCGGATAAGGCGCAGCGGTCGGGCTGAACGG
GGGGTTCGTGCACACAGCCCAGCTTGGAGCGAACGACCTACACCGAACTGAGATACCTACAGCGTGAGCT
ATGAGAAAGCGCCACGCTTCCCGAAGGGAGAAAGGCGGACAGGTATCCGGTAAGCGGCAGGGTCGGAACA
GGAGAGCGCACGAGGGAGCTTCCAGGGGGAAACGCCTGGTATCTTTATAGTCCTGTCGGGTTTCGCCACC
TCTGACTTGAGCGTCGATTTTTGTGATGCTCGTCAGGGGGGCGGAGCCTATGGAAAAACGCCAGCAACGC
GGCCTTTTTACGGTTCCTGGCCTTTTGCTGGCCTTTTGCTCACATGTTCTTTCCTGCGTTATCCCCTGAT
TCTGTGGATAACCGTATTACCGCCTTTGAGTGAGCTGATACCGCTCGCCGCAGCCGAACGACCGAGCGCA
GCGAGTCAGTGAGCGAGGAAGCGGAAGAGCGCCCAATACGCAAACCGCCTCTCCCCGCGCGTTGGCCGAT
TCATTAATGCAGCTGGCACGACAGGTTTCCCGACTGGAAAGCGGGCAGTGAGCGCAACGCAATTAATGTG
AGTTAGCTCACTCATTAGGCACCCCAGGCTTTACACTTTATGCTTCCGGCTCGTATGTTGTGTGGAATTG
TGAGCGGATAACAATTTCACACAGGAAACAGCTATGACCATGATTACGCCAAGCGCGCAATTAACCCTCA
CTAAAGGGAACAAAAGCTGGAGCTGCAAGCTTAATGTAGTCTTATGCAATACTCTTGTAGTCTTGCAACA
TGGTAACGATGAGTTAGCAACATGCCTTACAAGGAGAGAAAAAGCACCGTGCATGCCGATTGGTGGAAGT
AAGGTGGTACGATCGTGCCTTATTAGGAAGGCAACAGACGGGTCTGACATGGATTGGACGAACCACTGAA
TTGCCGCATTGCAGAGATATTGTATTTAAGTGCCTAGCTCGATACATAAACGGGTCTCTCTGGTTAGACC
AGATCTGAGCCTGGGAGCTCTCTGGCTAACTAGGGAACCCACTGCTTAAGCCTCAATAAAGCTTGCCTTG
AGTGCTTCAAGTAGTGTGTGCCCGTCTGTTGTGTGACTCTGGTAACTAGAGATCCCTCAGACCCTTTTAG
TCAGTGTGGAAAATCTCTAGCAGTGGCGCCCGAACAGGGACTTGAAAGCGAAAGGGAAACCAGAGGAGCT
CTCTCGACGCAGGACTCGGCTTGCTGAAGCGCGCACGGCAAGAGGCGAGGGGCGGCGACTGGTGAGTACG
CCAAAAATTTTGACTAGCGGAGGCTAGAAGGAGAGAGATGGGTGCGAGAGCGTCAGTATTAAGCGGGGGA
GAATTAGATCGCGATGGGAAAAAATTCGGTTAAGGCCAGGGGGAAAGAAAAAATATAAATTAAAACATAT
AGTATGGGCAAGCAGGGAGCTAGAACGATTCGCAGTTAATCCTGGCCTGTTAGAAACATCAGAAGGCTGT
AGACAAATACTGGGACAGCTACAACCATCCCTTCAGACAGGATCAGAAGAACTTAGATCATTATATAATA
CAGTAGCAACCCTCTATTGTGTGCATCAAAGGATAGAGATAAAAGACACCAAGGAAGCTTTAGACAAGAT
AGAGGAAGAGCAAAACAAAAGTAAGACCACCGCACAGCAAGCGGCCGCTGATCTTCAGACCTGGAGGAGG
AGATATGAGGGACAATTGGAGAAGTGAATTATATAAATATAAAGTAGTAAAAATTGAACCATTAGGAGTA
GCACCCACCAAGGCAAAGAGAAGAGTGGTGCAGAGAGAAAAAAGAGCAGTGGGAATAGGAGCTTTGTTCC
TTGGGTTCTTGGGAGCAGCAGGAAGCACTATGGGCGCAGCGTCAATGACGCTGACGGTACAGGCCAGACA
ATTATTGTCTGGTATAGTGCAGCAGCAGAACAATTTGCTGAGGGCTATTGAGGCGCAACAGCATCTGTTG
CAACTCACAGTCTGGGGCATCAAGCAGCTCCAGGCAAGAATCCTGGCTGTGGAAAGATACCTAAAGGATC
AACAGCTCCTGGGGATTTGGGGTTGCTCTGGAAAACTCATTTGCACCACTGCTGTGCCTTGGAATGCTAG
TTGGAGTAATAAATCTCTGGAACAGATTTGGAATCACACGACCTGGATGGAGTGGGACAGAGAAATTAAC
AATTACACAAGCTTAATACACTCCTTAATTGAAGAATCGCAAAACCAGCAAGAAAAGAATGAACAAGAAT
TATTGGAATTAGATAAATGGGCAAGTTTGTGGAATTGGTTTAACATAACAAATTGGCTGTGGTATATAAA
ATTATTCATAATGATAGTAGGAGGCTTGGTAGGTTTAAGAATAGTTTTTGCTGTACTTTCTATAGTGAAT
AGAGTTAGGCAGGGATATTCACCATTATCGTTTCAGACCCACCTCCCAACCCCGAGGGGACCCAGAGAGG
GCCTATTTCCCATGATTCCTTCATATTTGCATATACGATACAAGGCTGTTAGAGAGATAATTAGAATTAA
TTTGACTGTAAACACAAAGATATTAGTACAAAATACGTGACGTAGAAAGTAATAATTTCTTGGGTAGTTT
GCAGTTTTAAAATTATGTTTTAAAATGGACTATCATATGCTTACCGTAACTTGAAAGTATTTCGATTTCT
TGGCTTTATATATCTTGTGGAAAGGACGAAACACCGCATCCGGACAGAGTTTGACAGTTTTAGAGCTAGA
AATAGCAAGTTAAAATAAGGCTAGTCCGTTATCAACTTGAAAAAGTGGCACCGAGTCGGTGCTTTTTTAA
GCTTGGCGTAACTAGATCTTGAGACAAATGGCAGTATTCATCCACAATTTTAAAAGAAAAGGGGGGATTG
GGGGGTACAGTGCAGGGGAAAGAATAGTAGACATAATAGCAACAGACATACAAACTAAAGAATTACAAAA
ACAAATTACAAAAATTCAAAATTTTCGGGTTTATTACAGGGACAGCAGAGATCCACTTTGGCGCCGGCTC
GAGGGGG
Features (pLannotate 1.2.2; 29 found; start..end, strand, type, name):
     14..80      +  CDS            small t antigen (fragment): SV40 (simian virus 40) small t antigen
    106..317     +  promoter       EF-1α core promoter: core promoter for human elongation factor EF-1α
    318..1256    +  intron         EF-1α intron A: intron upstream of the start codon of human EF-1α
   1278..1877    +  CDS            PuroR (fragment): puromycin N-acetyltransferase; pac from Streptomyces; confers resistance to puromycin
   1893..2481    +  misc_feature   WPRE: woodchuck hepatitis virus posttranscriptional regulatory element
   2532..2551    +  misc_feature   cPPT/CTS (fragment): central polypurine tract and central termination sequence of HIV-1
   2553..2786    +  LTR            3' LTR (ΔU3): self-inactivating 3' long terminal repeat (LTR) from HIV-1
   2864..2985    +  polyA_signal   SV40 poly(A) signal: SV40 polyadenylation signal
   3025..3160    +  rep_origin     SV40 ori: SV40 origin of replication
   3181..3199    -  promoter       T7 promoter: promoter for bacteriophage T7 RNA polymerase
   3207..3362    +  CDS            lacZα (fragment): LacZα fragment of β-galactosidase; lacZ fragment
   3367..3795    +  rep_origin     f1 ori (sequence partly withheld): f1 bacteriophage origin of replication; arrow indicates direction of (+) strand synthesis
   3848..3952    +  promoter       AmpR promoter: bla
   3953..4813    +  CDS            AmpR: β-lactamase; bla; confers resistance to ampicillin, carbenicillin, and related antibiotics
   4984..5572    +  rep_origin     ori: high-copy-number ColE1/pMB1/pBR322/pUC origin of replication
   5755..5847    +  CDS            lacI (fragment): lac repressor; lacI; The lac repressor binds to the lac operator to inhibit transcription in E. coli. This inhibition can be relieved by adding lactose or isopropyl-β-D-thiogalactopyranoside (IPTG).
   5860..5881    +  protein_bind   CAP binding site: CAP binding activates transcription in the presence of cAMP. E. coli catabolite activator protein
   5896..5926    +  promoter       lac promoter: promoter for the E. coli lac operon
   5934..5950    +  protein_bind   lac operator: The lac repressor binds to the lac operator to inhibit transcription in E. coli. This inhibition can be relieved by adding lactose or isopropyl-β-D-thiogalactopyranoside (IPTG). lac repressor encoded by lacI
   5995..6013    +  promoter       T3 promoter: promoter for bacteriophage T3 RNA polymerase
   6041..6267    +  promoter       RSV promoter: Rous sarcoma virus enhancer/promoter
   6268..6448    +  LTR            5' LTR (truncated): truncated 5' long terminal repeat (LTR) from HIV-1
   6495..6620    +  misc_feature   HIV-1 Ψ: packaging signal of human immunodeficiency virus type 1
   6604..6967    +  CDS            HIV-1 gag (fragment): gag protein from human immunodeficiency virus 1; gag
   7113..7346    +  misc_feature   RRE: The Rev response element (RRE) of HIV-1 allows for Rev-dependent mRNA export from the nucleus to the cytoplasm.
   7723..7749    +  CDS            Rev (fragment): human immunodeficiency virus 1 (HIV-1) Rev protein; rev; enhances nuclear export of unspliced and incompletely spliced viral mRNAs
   7753..7993    +  promoter       U6 promoter: RNA polymerase III promoter for human U6 snRNA
   8023..8098    +  misc_RNA       gRNA scaffold: guide RNA scaffold for the Streptococcus pyogenes CRISPR/Cas9 system
   8154..8271    +  misc_feature   cPPT/CTS: central polypurine tract and central termination sequence of HIV-1
