[The description below was written by a language model from this plasmid's Addgene catalogue record and pLannotate feature annotations shown in this document.]
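Description:
HK1 gRNA (BRDN0001147564) is a third-generation lentiviral guide RNA plasmid built on the lentiGuide-Puro backbone and designed to direct Streptococcus pyogenes Cas9 to the human hexokinase 1 gene (HK1). According to the depositor, the guide was designed against several HK1 reference transcripts, and the plasmid belongs to a human kinome gRNA collection. In bacteria the roughly 8.3 kb plasmid is maintained through a high-copy ColE1/pUC-type origin and selected with ampicillin via the β-lactamase gene. The backbone also carries an f1 origin, an SV40 origin and remnants of lac and phage-promoter sequences left over from the cloning vector.

The lentiviral transfer cassette begins with an RSV promoter fused to a truncated HIV-1 5' LTR, which makes genomic RNA production Tat-independent. This is followed by the Ψ packaging signal with a partial gag sequence and the Rev response element for nuclear export of the full-length transcript. Next comes a human U6 RNA polymerase III promoter driving the HK1-specific spacer joined to the SpCas9 gRNA scaffold, then a central polypurine tract that aids nuclear import of the viral genome. An EF-1α core promoter with its intron A expresses puromycin N-acetyltransferase, allowing selection of transduced mammalian cells. A WPRE enhances transcript expression, and the self-inactivating ΔU3 3' LTR disables LTR promoter activity after integration.

The plasmid does not encode Cas9, so it is meant to be used alongside a separate Cas9 lentiviral vector or in cells already expressing Cas9, typically for knockout of HK1.
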