Addgene plasmid #77644: HK1 gRNA (BRDN0001147564)
Purpose: 3rd generation lentiviral gRNA plasmid targeting human HK1
Depositing lab: John Doench & David Root. Depositing organization: Broad Institute. Publication: Optimized sgRNA design to maximize activity and minimize off-target effects of CRISPR-Cas9. Doench JG, Fusi N, Sullender M, Hegde M, Vaimberg EW, Donovan KF, Smith I, Tothova Z, Wilen C, Orchard R, Virgin HW, Listgarten J, Root DE. Nat Biotechnol. 2016 Jan 18. doi: 10.1038/nbt.3437. PubMed 26780180.
Backbone
  Vector backbone: lentiGuide-Puro
  Backbone manufacturer: Zhang Lab (Addgene plasmid # 52963)
  Vector type: Mammalian Expression, Lentiviral, CRISPR
  Selectable markers: Puromycin
Growth in bacteria
  Bacterial resistance: Ampicillin, 100 μg/mL
  Growth temperature: 37°C
  Growth strain: DH5alpha
  Copy number: High Copy
Gene/Insert
  Gene/Insert name: HK1 (alt names: HK1; NM_000188.2)
  gRNA/shRNA sequence: CATCCGGACAGAGTTTGACA
  Species: H. sapiens (human)
  Entrez Gene: HK1 (a.k.a. HK, HK1-ta, HK1-tb, HK1-tc, HKD, HKI, HMSNR, HXK1, NEDVIBA, NMSR, RP79, hexokinase); HOOK1 (a.k.a. HK1)
  Promoter: hU6
  Cloning method: Unknown
  Sequencing primers: 5′ U6-F; 3′ pS2-R
Terms and licenses: Academic/Nonprofit Terms; Industry Terms: Not Available to Industry
Depositor comments: The gRNA was designed to target the following Genbank reference sequence(s): NM_000188.2,NM_033496.2,NM_033497.2,NM_033498.2,NM_033500.2. Note that this plasmid does NOT contain Cas9. It should be used in conjunction with lentiCas9-Blast (Addgene #52962) or otherwise with cell lines already expressing Cas9. Browse the full kinome gRNA library at http://www.addgene.org/pooled-library/broadgpp-human-kinome/ or visit http://www.broadinstitute.org/rnai/public/ for detailed protocols and information.
How to cite: HK1 gRNA (BRDN0001147564) was a gift from John Doench & David Root (Addgene plasmid # 77644 ; http://n2t.net/addgene:77644 ; RRID:Addgene_77644)
