>Addgene plasmid #77644 | HK1 gRNA (BRDN0001147564) | depositor partial sequence | sequence record 145104 | Target Sequence
CATCCGGACAGAGTTTGACA
