>Addgene plasmid #77644 | HK1 gRNA (BRDN0001147564) | addgene partial sequence | sequence record 188157 | hU6-F
CGTAGAAAGTAATAATTTCTTGGGTAGTTTGCAGTTTTAAAATTATGTTTTAAAATGGACTATCATATGC
TTACCGTAACTTGAAAGTATTTCGATTTCTTGGCTTTATATATCTTGTGGAAAGGACGAAACACCGCATC
CGGACAGAGTTTGACAGTTTTAGAGCTAGAAATAGCAAGTTAAAATAAGGCTAGTCCGTTATCAACTTGA
AAAAGTGGCACCGAGTCGGTGCTTTTTTAAGCTTGGCGTAACTAGATCTTGAGACAAATGGCAGTATTCA
TCCACAATTTTAAAAGAAAAGGGGGGATTGGGGGGTACAGTGCAGGGGAAAGAATAGTAGACATAATAGC
AACAGACATACAAACTAAAGAATTACAAAAACAAATTACAAAAATTCAAAATTTTCGGGTTTATTACAGG
GACAGCAGAGATCCACTTTGGCGCCGGCTCGAGGGGGCCCGGGTGCAAAGATGGATAAAGTTTTAAACAG
AGAGGAATCTTTGCAGCTAATGGACCTTCTAGGTCTTGAAAGGAGTGGGAATTGGCTCCGGTGCCCGTCA
GTGGGCAGAG
